>Addgene plasmid #132628 | pAcGP67A human LRP6 E3E4 (630–1244) | addgene full sequence | sequence record 259665 | Addgene NGS Result
ATGGTAAGCGCTATTGTTTTATATGTGCTTTTGGCGGCGGCGGCGCATTCTGCCTTTGCGGCGGATCCAC
ACCATCACCATCACCATCACCATCCAGAGGCTTTCCTTTTGTTTTCACGGAGAGCAGATATCAGACGAAT
TTCTCTGGAAACAAACAATAATAATGTGGCTATTCCACTCACTGGTGTCAAAGAAGCTTCTGCTTTGGAT
TTTGATGTGACAGACAACCGAATTTATTGGACTGATATATCACTCAAGACCATCAGCAGAGCCTTTATGA
ATGGCAGTGCACTGGAACATGTGGTAGAATTCGGCTTAGATTATCCAGAAGGCATGGCAGTAGACTGGCT
TGGGAAGAACTTGTACTGGGCAGACACAGGAACGAATCGAATTGAGGTGTCAAAGTTGGATGGGCAGCAC
CGACAAGTTTTGGTGTGGAAAGACCTAGATAGTCCCAGAGCTCTCGCGTTGGACCCTGCCGAAGGATTTA
TGTATTGGACTGAATGGGGTGGAAAACCTAAGATAGACAGAGCTGCAATGGATGGAAGTGAACGTACTAC
CTTAGTTCCAAATGTGGGGCGGGCAAACGGCCTAACTATTGATTATGCTAAAAGGAGGCTTTATTGGACA
GACCTGGACACCAACTTAATAGAATCTTCAAATATGCTTGGGCTCAACCGTGAAGTTATAGCAGATGACT
TGCCTCATCCTTTTGGCTTAACTCAGTACCAAGATTATATCTACTGGACGGACTGGAGCCGACGCAGCAT
TGAGCGTGCCAACAAAACCAGTGGCCAAAACCGCACCATCATTCAGGGCCATTTGGATTATGTGATGGAC
ATCCTCGTCTTTCACTCATCTCGACAGTCAGGGTGGAATGAATGTGCTTCCAGCAATGGGCACTGCTCCC
ACCTCTGCTTGGCTGTGCCAGTTGGGGGTTTTGTTTGTGGATGCCCTGCCCACTACTCTCTTAATGCTGA
CAACAGGACTTGTAGTGCTCCTACGACTTTCCTGCTCTTCAGTCAAAAGAGTGCCATCAACCGCATGGTG
ATTGATGAACAACAGAGCCCCGACATCATCCTTCCCATCCACAGCCTTCGGAATGTCCGGGCCATTGACT
ATGACCCACTGGACAAGCAACTCTATTGGATTGACTCACGACAAAACATGATCCGAAAGGCACAAGAAGA
TGGCAGCCAGGGCTTTACTGTGGTTGTGAGCTCAGTTCCGAGTCAGAACCTGGAAATACAACCCTATGAC
CTCAGCATTGATATTTACAGCCGCTACATCTACTGGACTTGTGAGGCTACCAATGTCATTAATGTGACAA
GATTAGATGGGAGATCAGTTGGAGTGGTGCTGAAAGGCGAGCAGGACAGACCTCGAGCCATTGTGGTAAA
CCCAGAGAAAGGGTATATGTATTTTACCAATCTTCAGGAAAGGTCTCCTAAAATTGAACGGGCTGCTTTG
GATGGGACAGAACGGGAGGTCCTCTTTTTCAGTGGCTTAAGTAAACCAATTGCTTTAGCCCTTGATAGCA
GGCTGGGCAAGCTCTTTTGGGCTGATTCAGATCTCCGGCGAATTGAAAGCAGTGATCTCTCAGGTGCTAA
CCGGATAGTATTAGAAGACTCCAATATCTTGCAGCCTGTGGGACTTACTGTGTTTGAAAACTGGCTCTAT
TGGATTGATAAACAGCAGCAAATGATTGAAAAAATTGACATGACAGGTCGAGAGGGTAGAACCAAAGTCC
AAGCTCGAATTGCCCAGCTTAGTGACATTCATGCAGTAAAGGAGCTGAACCTTCAAGAATACAGACAGCA
CCCTTGTGCTCAGGATAATGGTGGCTGTTCACATATTTGTCTTGTAAAGGGGGATGGTACTACAAGGTGT
TCTTGCCCCATGCACCTGGTTCTACTTCAAGATGAGCTATCATGTGGATAGCGGCCGCTGCAGATCTGAT
CCTTTCCTGGGACCCGGCAAGAACCAAAAACTCACTCTCTTCAAGGAAATCCGTAATGTTAAACCCGACA
CGATGAAGCTTGTCGTTGGATGGAAAGGAAAAGAGTTCTACAGGGAAACTTGGACCCGCTTCATGGAAGA
CAGCTTCCCCATTGTTAACGACCAAGAAGTGATGGATGTTTTCCTTGTTGTCAACATGCGTCCCACTAGA
CCCAACCGTTGTTACAAATTCCTGGCCCAACACGCTCTGCGTTGCGACCCCGACTATGTACCTCATGACG
TGATTAGGATCGTCGAGCCTTCATGGGTGGGCAGCAACAACGAGTACCGCATCAGCCTGGCTAAGAAGGG
CGGCGGCTGCCCAATAATGAACCTTCACTCTGAGTACACCAACTCGTTCGAACAGTTCATCGATCGTGTC
ATCTGGGAGAACTTCTACAAGCCCATCGTTTACATCGGTACCGACTCTGCTGAAGAGGAGGAAATTCTCC
TTGAAGTTTCCCTGGTGTTCAAAGTAAAGGAGTTTGCACCAGACGCACCTCTGTTCACTGGTCCGGCGTA
TTAAAACACGATACATTGTTATTAGTACATTTATTAAGCGCTAGATTCTGTGCGTTGTTGATTTACAGAC
AATTGTTGTACGTATTTTAATAATTCATTAAATTTATAATCTTTAGGGTGGTATGTTAGAGCGAAAATCA
AATGATTTTCAGCGTCTTTATATCTGAATTTAAATATTAAATCCTCAATAGATTTGTAAAATAGGTTTCG
ATTAGTTTCAAACAAGGGTTGTTTTTCCGAACCGATGGCTGGACTATCTAATGGATTTTCGCTCAACGCC
ACAAAACTTGCCAAATCTTGTAGCAGCAATCTAGCTTTGTCGATATTCGTTTGTGTTTTGTTTTGTAATA
AAGGTTCGACGTCGTTCAAAATATTATGCGCTTTTGTATTTCTTTCATCACTGTCGTTAGTGTACAATTG
ACTCGACGTAAACACGTTAAATAAAGCTTGGACATATTTAACATCGGGCGTGTTAGCTTTATTAGGCCGA
TTATCGTCGTCGTCCCAACCCTCGTCGTTAGAAGTTGCTTCCGAAGACGATTTTGCCATAGCCACACGAC
GCCTATTAATTGTGTCGGCTAACACGTCCGCGATCAAATTTGTAGTTGAGCTTTTTGGAATTATTTCTGA
TTGCGGGCGTTTTTGGGCGGGTTTCAATCTAACTGTGCCCGATTTTAATTCAGACAACACGTTAGAAAGC
GATGGTGCAGGCGGTGGTAACATTTCAGACGGCAAATCTACTAATGGCGGCGGTGGTGGAGCTGATGATA
AATCTACCATCGGTGGAGGCGCAGGCGGGGCTGGCGGCGGAGGCGGAGGCGGAGGTGGTGGCGGTGATGC
AGACGGCGGTTTAGGCTCAAATGTCTCTTTAGGCAACACAGTCGGCACCTCAACTATTGTACTGGTTTCG
GGCGCCGTTTTTGGTTTGACCGGTCTGAGACGAGTGCGATTTTTTTCGTTTCTAATAGCTTCCAACAATT
GTTGTCTGTCGTCTAAAGGTGCAGCGGGTTGAGGTTCCGTCGGCATTGGTGGAGCGGGCGGCAATTCAGA
CATCGATGGTGGTGGTGGTGGTGGAGGCGCTGGAATGTTAGGCACGGGAGAAGGTGGTGGCGGCGGTGCC
GCCGGTATAATTTGTTCTGGTTTAGTTTGTTCGCGCACGATTGTGGGCACCGGCGCAGGCGCCGCTGGCT
GCACAACGGAAGGTCGTCTGCTTCGAGGCAGCGCTTGGGGTGGTGGCAATTCAATATTATAATTGGAATA
CAAATCGTAAAAATCTGCTATAAGCATTGTAATTTCGCTATCGTTTACCGTGCCGATATTTAACAACCGC
TCAATGTAAGCAATTGTATTGTAAAGAGATTGTCTCAAGCTCGCACGCCGATAACAAGCCTTTTCATTTT
TACTACAGCATTGTAGTGGCGAGACACTTCGCTGTCGTCGACGTACATGTATGCTTTGTTGTCAAAAACG
TCGTTGGCAAGCTTTAAAATATTTAAAAGAACATCTCTGTTCAGCACCACTGTGTTGTCGTAAATGTTGT
TTTTGATAATTTGCGCTTCCGCAGTATCGACACGTTCAAAAAATTGATGCGCATCAATTTTGTTGTTCCT
ATTATTGAATAAATAAGATTGTACAGATTCATATCTACGATTCGTCATGGCCACCACAAATGCTACGCTG
CAAACGCTGGTACAATTTTACGAAAACTGCAAAAACGTCAAAACTCGGTATAAAATAATCAACGGGCGCT
TTGGCAAAATATCTATTTTATCGCACAAGCCCACTAGCAAATTGTATTTGCAGAAAACAATTTCGGCGCA
CAATTTTAACGCTGACGAAATAAAAGTTCACCAGTTAATGAGCGACCACCCAAATTTTATAAAAATCTAT
TTTAATCACGGTTCCATCAACAACCAAGTGATCGTGATGGACTACATTGACTGTCCCGATTTATTTGAAA
CACTACAAATTAAAGGCGAGCTTTCGTACCAACTTGTTAGCAATATTATTAGACAGCTGTGTGAAGCGCT
CAACGATTTGCACAAGCACAATTTCATACACAACGACATAAAACTCGAAAATGTCTTATATTTCGAAGCA
CTTGATCGCGTGTATGTTTGCGATTACGGATTGTGCAAACACGAAAACTCACTTAGCGTGCACGACGGCA
CGTTGGAGTATTTTAGTCCGGAAAAAATTCGACACCACAACTATGCACGTTCGTTTGACTGGTACGCCGT
CGGCGTGTTAACATACAAGTTGCTAACCGGCGGCCAATTCGTAATCATGGTCATAGCTGTTTCCTGTGTG
AAATTGTTATCCGCTCACAATTCCACACAACATACGAGCCGGAAGCATAAAGTGTAAAGCCTGGGGTGCC
TAATGAGTGAGCTAACTCACATTAATTGCGTTGCGCTCACTGCCCGCTTTCCAGTCGGGAAACCTGTCGT
GCCAGCTGCATTAATGAATCGGCCAACGCGCGGGGAGAGGCGGTTTGCGTATTGGGCGCTCTTCCGCTTC
CTCGCTCACTGACTCGCTGCGCTCGGTCGTTCGGCTGCGGCGAGCGGTATCAGCTCACTCAAAGGCGGTA
ATACGGTTATCCACAGAATCAGGGGATAACGCAGGAAAGAACATGTGAGCAAAAGGCCAGCAAAAGGCCA
GGAACCGTAAAAAGGCCGCGTTGCTGGCGTTTTTCCATAGGCTCCGCCCCCCTGACGAGCATCACAAAAA
TCGACGCTCAAGTCAGAGGTGGCGAAACCCGACAGGACTATAAAGATACCAGGCGTTTCCCCCTGGAAGC
TCCCTCGTGCGCTCTCCTGTTCCGACCCTGCCGCTTACCGGATACCTGTCCGCCTTTCTCCCTTCGGGAA
GCGTGGCGCTTTCTCATAGCTCACGCTGTAGGTATCTCAGTTCGGTGTAGGTCGTTCGCTCCAAGCTGGG
CTGTGTGCACGAACCCCCCGTTCAGCCCGACCGCTGCGCCTTATCCGGTAACTATCGTCTTGAGTCCAAC
CCGGTAAGACACGACTTATCGCCACTGGCAGCAGCCACTGGTAACAGGATTAGCAGAGCGAGGTATGTAG
GCGGTGCTACAGAGTTCTTGAAGTGGTGGCCTAACTACGGCTACACTAGAAGAACAGTATTTGGTATCTG
CGCTCTGCTGAAGCCAGTTACCTTCGGAAAAAGAGTTGGTAGCTCTTGATCCGGCAAACAAACCACCGCT
GGTAGCGGTGGTTTTTTTGTTTGCAAGCAGCAGATTACGCGCAGAAAAAAAGGATCTCAAGAAGATCCTT
TGATCTTTTCTACGGGGTCTGACGCTCAGTGGAACGAAAACTCACGTTAAGGGATTTTGGTCATGAGATT
ATCAAAAAGGATCTTCACCTAGATCCTTTTAAATTAAAAATGAAGTTTTAAATCAATCTAAAGTATATAT
GAGTAAACTTGGTCTGACAGTTACCAATGCTTAATCAGTGAGGCACCTATCTCAGCGATCTGTCTATTTC
GTTCATCCATAGTTGCCTGACTCCCCGTCGTGTAGATAACTACGATACGGGAGGGCTTACCATCTGGCCC
CAGTGCTGCAATGATACCGCGAGACCCACGCTCACCGGCTCCAGATTTATCAGCAATAAACCAGCCAGCC
GGAAGGGCCGAGCGCAGAAGTGGTCCTGCAACTTTATCCGCCTCCATCCAGTCTATTAATTGTTGCCGGG
AAGCTAGAGTAAGTAGTTCGCCAGTTAATAGTTTGCGCAACGTTGTTGCCATTGCTACAGGCATCGTGGT
GTCACGCTCGTCGTTTGGTATGGCTTCATTCAGCTCCGGTTCCCAACGATCAAGGCGAGTTACATGATCC
CCCATGTTGTGCAAAAAAGCGGTTAGCTCCTTCGGTCCTCCGATCGTTGTCAGAAGTAAGTTGGCCGCAG
TGTTATCACTCATGGTTATGGCAGCACTGCATAATTCTCTTACTGTCATGCCATCCGTAAGATGCTTTTC
TGTGACTGGTGAGTACTCAACCAAGTCATTCTGAGAATAGTGTATGCGGCGACCGAGTTGCTCTTGCCCG
GCGTCAATACGGGATAATACCGCGCCACATAGCAGAACTTTAAAAGTGCTCATCATTGGAAAACGTTCTT
CGGGGCGAAAACTCTCAAGGATCTTACCGCTGTTGAGATCCAGTTCGATGTAACCCACTCGTGCACCCAA
CTGATCTTCAGCATCTTTTACTTTCACCAGCGTTTCTGGGTGAGCAAAAACAGGAAGGCAAAATGCCGCA
AAAAAGGGAATAAGGGCGACACGGAAATGTTGAATACTCATACTCTTCCTTTTTCAATATTATTGAAGCA
TTTATCAGGGTTATTGTCTCATGAGCGGATACATATTTGAATGTATTTAGAAAAATAAACAAATAGGGGT
TCCGCGCACATTTCCCCGAAAAGTGCCACCTGACGTCTAAGAAACCATTATTATCATGACATTAACCTAT
AAAAATAGGCGTATCACGAGGCCCTTTCGTCTCGCGCGTTTCGGTGATGACGGTGAAAACCTCTGACACA
TGCAGCTCCCGGAGACGGTCACAGCTTGTCTGTAAGCGGATGCCGGGAGCAGACAAGCCCGTCAGGGCGC
GTCAGCGGGTGTTGGCGGGTGTCGGGGCTGGCTTAACTATGCGGCATCAGAGCAGATTGTACTGAGAGTG
CACCATATGCGGTGTGAAATACCGCACAGATGCGTAAGGAGAAAATACCGCATCAGGCGCCATTCGCCAT
TCAGGCTGCGCAACTGTTGGGAAGGGCGATCGGTGCGGGCCTCTTCGCTATTACGCCAGCTGGCGAAAGG
GGGATGTGCTGCAAGGCGATTAAGTTGGGTAACGCCAGGGTTTTCCCAGTCACGACGTTGTAAAACGACG
GCCAGTGCCAAGCTTGGCTCGTAAAGCGAGTTGAAGGATCATATTTAGTTGCGTTTATGAGATAAGATTG
AAAGCACGTGTAAAATGTTTCCCGCGCGTTGGCACAACTATTTACAATGCGGCCAAGTTATAAAAGATTC
TAATCTGATATGTTTTAAAACACCTTTGCGGCCCGAGTTGTTTGCGTACGTGACTAGCGAAGAAGATATG
TGGACCGCAGAACAGATAGTAAAACAAAACCCTAGTATTGGAGCAATAATCGATTTAACCAACACGTCTA
AATATTATGATGGTGTGCATTTTTTGCGGGCGGGCCTGTTATACAAAAAAATTCAAGTACCTGGCCAGAC
TTTGCCGCCTGAAAGCATAGTTCAAGAATTTATTGACACGGTAAAAGAATTTACAGAAAAGTGTCCCGGC
ATGTTGGTGGGCGTGCACTGCACACACGGTATTAATCGCACCGGTTACATGGTGTGCAGATATTTAATGC
ACACCCTGGGTATTGCGCCGCAGGAAGCCATAGATAGATTCGAAAAAGCCAGAGGTCACAAAATTGAAAG
ACAAAATTACGTTCAAGATTTATTAATTTAATTAATATTATTTGCATTCTTTAACAAATACTTTATCCTA
TTTTCAAATTGTTGCGCTTCTTCCAGCGAACCAAAACTATGCTTCGCTTGCTCCGTTTAGCTTGTAGCCG
ATCAGTGGCGTTGTTCCAATCGACGGTAGGATTAGGCCGGATATTCTCCACCACAATGTTGGCAACGTTG
ATGTTACGTTTATGCTTTTGGTTTTCCACGTACGTCTTTTGGCCGGTAATAGCCGTAAACGTAGTGCCGT
CGCGCGTCACGCACAACACCGGATGTTTGCGCTTGTCCGCGGGGTATTGAACCGCGCGATCCGACAAATC
CACCACTTTGGCAACTAAATCGGTGACCTGCGCGTCTTTTTTCTGCATTATTTCGTCTTTCTTTTGCATG
GTTTCCTGGAAGCCGGTGTACATGCGGTTTAGATCAGTCATGACGCGCGTGACCTGCAAATCTTTGGCCT
CGATCTGCTTGTCCTTGATGGCAACGATGCGTTCAATAAACTCTTGTTTTTTAACAAGTTCCTCGGTTTT
TTGCGCCACCACCGCTTGCAGCGCGTTTGTGTGCTCGGTGAATGTCGCAATCAGCTTAGTCACCAACTGT
TTGCTCTCCTCCTCCCGTTGTTTGATCGCGGGATCGTACTTGCCGGTGCAGAGCACTTGAGGAATTACTT
CTTCTAAAAGCCATTCTTGTAATTCTATGGCGTAAGGCAATTTGGACTTCATAATCAGCTGAATCACGCC
GGATTTAGTAATGAGCACTGTATGCGGCTGCAAATACAGCGGGTCGCCCCTTTTCACGACGCTGTTAGAG
GTAGGGCCCCCATTTTGGATGGTCTGCTCAAATAACGATTTGTATTTATTGTCTACATGAACACGTATAG
CTTTATCACAAACTGTATATTTTAAACTGTTAGCGACGTCCTTGGCCACGAACCGGACCTGTTGGTCGCG
CTCTAGCACGTACCGCAGGTTGAACGTATCTTCTCCAAATTTAAATTCTCCAATTTTAACGCGAGCCATT
TTGATACACGTGTGTCGATTTTGCAACAACTATTGTTTTTTAACGCAAACTAAACTTATTGTGGTAAGCA
ATAATTAAATATGGGGGAACATGCGCCGCTACAACACTCGTCGTTATGAACGCAGACGGCGCCGGTCTCG
GCGCAAGCGGCTAAAACGTGTTGCGCGTTCAACGCGGCAAACATCGCAAAAGCCAATAGTACAGTTTTGA
TTTGCATATTAACGGCGATTTTTTAAATTATCTTATTTAATAAATAGTTATGACGCCTACAACTCCCCGC
CCGCGTTGACTCGCTGCACCTCGAGCAGTTCGTTGACGCCTTCCTCCGTGTGGCCGAACACGTCGAGCGG
GTGGTCGATGACCAGCGGCGTGCCGCACGCGACGCACAAGTATCTGTACACCGAATGATCGTCGGGCGAA
GGCACGTCGGCCTCCAAGTGGCAATATTGGCAAATTCGAAAATATATACAGTTGGGTTGTTTGCGCATAT
CTATCGTGGCGTTGGGCATGTACGTCCGAACGTTGATTTGCATGCAAGCCGAAATTAAATCATTGCGATT
AGTGCGATTAAAACGTTGTACATCCTCGCTTTTAATCATGCCGTCGATTAAATCGCGCAATCGAGTCAAG
TGATCAAAGTGTGGAATAATGTTTTCTTTGTATTCCCGAGTCAAGCGCAGCGCGTATTTTAACAAACTAG
CCATCTTGTAAGTTAGTTTCATTTAATGCAACTTTATCCAATAATATATTATGTATCGCACGTCAAGAAT
TAACAATGCGCCCGTTGTCGCATCTCAACACGACTATGATAGAGATCAAATAAAGCGCGAATTAAATAGC
TTGCGACGCAACGTGCACGATCTGTGCACGCGTTCCGGCACGAGCTTTGATTGTAATAAGTTTTTACGAA
GCGATGACATGACCCCCGTAGTGACAACGATCACGCCCAAAAGAACTGCCGACTACAAAATTACCGAGTA
TGTCGGTGACGTTAAAACTATTAAGCCATCCAATCGACCGTTAGTCGAATCAGGACCGCTGGTGCGAGAA
GCCGCGAAGTATGGCGAATGCATCGTATAACGTGTGGAGTCCGCTCATTAGAGCGTCATGTTTAGACAAG
AAAGCTACATATTTAATTGATCCCGATGATTTTATTGATAAATTGACCCTAACTCCATACACGGTATTCT
ACAATGGCGGGGTTTTGGTCAAAATTTCCGGACTGCGATTGTACATGCTGTTAACGGCTCCGCCCACTAT
TAATGAAATTAAAAATTCCAATTTTAAAAAACGCAGCAAGAGAAACATTTGTATGAAAGAATGCGTAGAA
GGAAAGAAAAATGTCGTCGACATGCTGAACAACAAGATTAATATGCCTCCGTGTATAAAAAAAATATTGA
ACGATTTGAAAGAAAACAATGTACCGCGCGGCGGTATGTACAGGAAGAGGTTTATACTAAACTGTTACAT
TGCAAACGTGGTTTCGTGTGCCAAGTGTGAAAACCGATGTTTAATCAAGGCTCTGACGCATTTCTACAAC
CACGACTCCAAGTGTGTGGGTGAAGTCATGCATCTTTTAATCAAATCCCAAGATGTGTATAAACCACCAA
ACTGCCAAAAAATGAAAACTGTCGACAAGCTCTGTCCGTTTGCTGGCAACTGCAAGGGTCTCAATCCTAT
TTGTAATTATTGAATAATAAAACAATTATAAATGTCAAATTTGTTTTTTATTAACGATACAAACCAAACG
CAACAAGAACATTTGTAGTATTATCTATAATTGAAAACGCGTAGTTATAATCGCTGAGGTAATATTTAAA
ATCATTTTCAAATGATTCACAGTTAATTTGCGACAATATAATTTTATTTTCACATAAACTAGACGCCTTG
TCGTCTTCTTCTTCGTATTCCTTCTCTTTTTCATTTTTCTCCTCATAAAAATTAACATAGTTATTATCGT
ATCCATATATGTATCTATCGTATAGAGTAAATTTTTTGTTGTCATAAATATATATGTCTTTTTTAATGGG
GTGTATAGTACCGCTGCGCATAGTTTTTCTGTAATTTACAACAGTGCTATTTTCTGGTAGTTCTTCGGAG
TGTGTTGCTTTAATTATTAAATTTATATAATCAATGAATTTGGGATCGTCGGTTTTGTACAATATGTTGC
CGGCATAGTACGCAGCTTCTTCTAGTTCAATTACACCATTTTTTAGCAGCACCGGATTAACATAACTTTC
CAAAATGTTGTACGAACCGTTAAACAAAAACAGTTCACCTCCCTTTTCTATACTATTGTCTGCGAGCAGT
TGTTTGTTGTTAAAAATAACAGCCATTGTAATGAGACGCACAAACTAATATCACAAACTGGAAATGTCTA
TCAATATATAGTTGCTGATATCATGGAGATAATTAAAATGATAACCATCTCGCAAATAAATAAGTATTTT
ACTGTTTTCGTAACAGTTTTGTAATAAAAAAACCTATAAATATTCCGGATTATTCATACCGTCCCACCAT
CGGGCGCGGATCTATGCTACTAGTAAATCAGTCACACCAAGGCTTCAATAAGGAACACACAAGCAAG
Features (pLannotate 1.2.2; 27 found; start..end, strand, type, name):
      1..60      +  sig_peptide    GP64 signal sequence: signal sequence from the baculovirus envelope glycoprotein GP64; Autographa californica gp64
     70..93      +  CDS            8xHis: 8xHis affinity tag
     94..1938    +  CDS            LRP6 (fragment): LRP6_HUMAN - Experimental evidence at protein level: Swiss-Prot protein existence level 1. Component of the Wnt-Fzd-LRP5-LRP6 complex that triggers beta-catenin signaling through inducing aggregation of receptor-ligand complexes into ribosome-sized signalsomes. Cell-surface coreceptor of Wnt/beta-catenin signaling, which plays a pivotal role in bone formation. The Wnt-induced Fzd/LRP6 coreceptor complex recruits DVL1 polymers to the plasma membrane which, in turn, recruits the AXIN1/GSK3B-complex to the cell surface promoting the formation of signalsomes and inhibiting AXIN1/GSK3-mediated phos
   1958..2521    +  CDS            PH (fragment): PYHD_NPVAC - Also known as P29, POLH. Experimental evidence at protein level: Swiss-Prot protein existence level 1. Major component of the virus occlusion bodies which are large proteinaceous structures termed polyhedra. These structures serve as the protective package for the virus particles outside the infected host and allow natural transmission of virus between insect hosts, assisting persistence in the environment. Forms the paracrystalline lattice of polyhedra and interacts with enveloped virions as well as other accessory molecules and structures to form a mature viral occlusion body. F
   2525..2897    +  3'UTR          polyhedrin 3' UTR: 3' UTR from the Autographa californica nucleopolyhedrovirus polyhedrin gene (Suzuki et al., 2006)
   3577..3594    -  CDS            9xHis (fragment): 9xHis affinity tag
   3891..4178    -  CDS            P61 (fragment): P78_NPVAC - Experimental evidence at protein level: Swiss-Prot protein existence level 1. Plays a role in the transport of the nucleocapsids from the cytoplasm toward the host nucleus together with the host actin- polymerizing Arp2/3 complex. From Autographa californica nuclear polyhedrosis virus (AcMNPV).
   4177..4797    +  CDS            PK1 (fragment): PK1_NPVAC - Also known as PK-1. Experimental evidence at transcript level: Swiss-Prot protein existence level 2. Serine/threonine protein kinase that plays a role in viral propagation by phosphorylating various viral and cellular substrates including the viral p6.9 protein or host histone H1. Participates in nucleocapsid assembly and polyhedra formation. From Autographa californica nuclear polyhedrosis virus (AcMNPV).
   4832..4854    -  protein_bind   lac operator (fragment): The lac repressor binds to the lac operator to inhibit transcription in E. coli. This inhibition can be relieved by adding lactose or isopropyl-β-D-thiogalactopyranoside (IPTG). lac repressor encoded by lacI
   4858..4888    -  promoter       lac promoter: promoter for the E. coli lac operon
   4903..4924    -  protein_bind   CAP binding site: CAP binding activates transcription in the presence of cAMP. E. coli catabolite activator protein
   4937..5029    -  CDS            lacI (fragment): lac repressor; lacI; The lac repressor binds to the lac operator to inhibit transcription in E. coli. This inhibition can be relieved by adding lactose or isopropyl-β-D-thiogalactopyranoside (IPTG).
   5212..5800    -  rep_origin     ori: high-copy-number ColE1/pMB1/pBR322/pUC origin of replication
   5971..6831    -  CDS            AmpR: β-lactamase; bla; confers resistance to ampicillin, carbenicillin, and related antibiotics
   6832..6936    -  promoter       AmpR promoter: bla
   7031..7066    +  CDS            rop (fragment): Rop protein, which maintains plasmids at low copy number; rop
   7168..7267    +  misc_feature   bom (fragment): basis of mobility region from pBR322
   7273..7427    -  CDS            lacZα (fragment): LacZα fragment of β-galactosidase; lacZ fragment
   7505..8008    +  CDS            PTP: PTP_NPVAC - Experimental evidence at protein level: Swiss-Prot protein existence level 1. Plays a role in the regulation and processing of late viral mRNAs by displaying RNA 5'-triphosphatase and diphosphatase activities. From Autographa californica nuclear polyhedrosis virus (AcMNPV).
   8046..9029    -  CDS            Y002_NPVAC: Protein predicted: Swiss-Prot protein existence level 4. From Autographa californica nuclear polyhedrosis virus (AcMNPV).
   9089..9247    -  CDS            CTL: CXOL_NPVAC - Also known as CTX. Protein inferred from homology: Swiss-Prot protein existence level 3. From Autographa californica nuclear polyhedrosis virus (AcMNPV).
   9300..9752    -  CDS            Y004_NPVAC: Protein predicted: Swiss-Prot protein existence level 4. From Autographa californica nuclear polyhedrosis virus (AcMNPV).
   9781..10107   +  CDS            Y005_NPVAC: Protein predicted: Swiss-Prot protein existence level 4. From Autographa californica nuclear polyhedrosis virus (AcMNPV).
  10091..10720   +  CDS            LEF-2: LEF2_NPVAC - Experimental evidence at protein level: Swiss-Prot protein existence level 1. Plays an essential role in viral DNA replication. Does not seem to participate in the initiation step but is rather important for the amplification of DNA. Also required for expression from the vp39 and polh promoters. From Autographa californica nuclear polyhedrosis virus (AcMNPV).
  10599..11426   +  misc_recomb    baculovirus recombination region (lef2/ORF603): contains ORF603 and part of lef2
  11430..11521   +  promoter       polyhedrin promoter: polh from Autographa californica; promoter for the baculovirus polyhedrin gene
  11564..11617   +  promoter       gp64 promoter (fragment): Autographa californica gp64; promoter for the baculovirus gp64 glycoprotein gene
