[The description below was written by a language model from this plasmid's Addgene catalogue record and pLannotate feature annotations shown in this document.]
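Description:
pAcGP67A human LRP6 E3E4 (630–1244) is a baculovirus transfer vector built on the pAcGP67A backbone for secreted expression of a fragment of the human Wnt co-receptor LRP6 in insect cells, with Hi5 cells given as the production host. In E. coli the 11.6 kb plasmid is maintained through a high-copy ColE1/pUC-type origin and selected with ampicillin via the β-lactamase gene. Remnants of lac, rop, bom and lacZα sequences in the annotation are backbone leftovers rather than functional parts.

The expression cassette is driven by the very late polyhedrin promoter of Autographa californica nucleopolyhedrovirus. The open reading frame begins with the GP64 envelope glycoprotein signal sequence, which directs the product into the secretory pathway. This is followed by an 8xHis affinity tag and then the LRP6 fragment covering residues 630–1244, so the tag lies at the N-terminus of the mature secreted protein. The construct name calls this region E3E4, and the associated publication places it in the LRP6 extracellular domain. Downstream lie a partial polyhedrin coding sequence and the polyhedrin 3' UTR, which supplies the 3' processing signals.

The cassette is flanked by AcMNPV genomic sequence. On one side this includes the lef2/ORF603 recombination region and neighbouring viral ORFs, and on the other side fragments of P78 and PK1. These flanks allow homologous recombination with baculoviral DNA at the polyhedrin locus in co-transfected insect cells, yielding recombinant virus that is then used to infect the production cells. The linked publication reports crystal structures of the LRP6 extracellular domain and its complex with DKK1, which suggests use in producing purified, His-tagged protein for structural and binding studies. A short annotated 9xHis fragment on the opposite strand within the viral flank is probably a spurious match.
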