Addgene plasmid #132628: pAcGP67A human LRP6 E3E4 (630–1244)
Purpose: expresses human LRP6 E3E4 (630–1244) in Hi5 insect cell
Depositing lab: Wenqing Xu. Depositing organization: University of Washington. Publication: Crystal structures of the extracellular domain of LRP6 and its complex with DKK1. Cheng Z, Biechele T, Wei Z, Morrone S, Moon RT, Wang L, Xu W. Nat Struct Mol Biol. 2011 Oct 9;18(11):1204-10. doi: 10.1038/nsmb.2139. PubMed 21984209.
Backbone
  Vector backbone: pAcGP67A
  Vector type: Insect Expression
Growth in bacteria
  Bacterial resistance: Ampicillin, 100 μg/mL
  Growth temperature: 37°C
  Growth strain: DH5alpha
  Copy number: Unknown
Gene/Insert
  Gene/Insert name: LRP6 (630–1244)
  Species: H. sapiens (human)
Terms and licenses: Academic/Nonprofit Terms; Industry Terms: Not Available to Industry
How to cite: pAcGP67A human LRP6 E3E4 (630–1244) was a gift from Wenqing Xu (Addgene plasmid # 132628 ; http://n2t.net/addgene:132628 ; RRID:Addgene_132628)
